Addgene plasmid #189829: pGEL635
Purpose: (Empty Backbone) The T-DNA backbone of Cas12j2 for genome editing in rice
Depositing lab: Yong Zhang. Depositing organization: University of Electronic Science and Technology of China. Publication: Hypercompact CRISPR-Cas12j2 (CasPhi) enables genome editing, gene activation, and epigenome editing in plants. Liu S, Sretenovic S, Fan T, Cheng Y, Li G, Qi A, Tang X, Xu Y, Guo W, Zhong Z, He Y, Liang Y, Han Q, Zheng X, Gu X, Qi Y, Zhang Y. Plant Commun. 2022 Sep 20:100453. doi: 10.1016/j.xplc.2022.100453. PubMed 36127876.
Backbone
  Vector backbone: pLSS424
  Backbone manufacturer: Shishiliu
  Backbone size (bp): 16893
  Modifications to backbone: add ccdb
  Vector type: CRISPR ; T-DNA clone
  Promoter: ZmUbi1
  Selectable markers: Hygromycin
  Tag / fusion protein: ccdb (N terminal on insert)
Growth in bacteria
  Bacterial resistance: Kanamycin, 50 μg/mL
  Growth temperature: 37°C
  Growth strain: ccdB Survival
  Copy number: Unknown
Gene/Insert
  Cloning method: Gibson Cloning
  Sequencing primers: 5′ ctttgtgcagagactgatgtggg; 3′ ttctaataaacgctcttttctct
Terms and licenses: Academic/Nonprofit Terms; Industry Terms: Not Available to Industry
How to cite: pGEL635 was a gift from Yong Zhang (Addgene plasmid # 189829 ; http://n2t.net/addgene:189829 ; RRID:Addgene_189829)
