[The description below was written by a language model from this plasmid's Addgene catalogue record and pLannotate feature annotations shown in this document.]
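Description:
pGEL635 is an empty binary T-DNA backbone for Cas12j2 (CasΦ) genome editing in rice, derived from pLSS424 by adding a ccdB cassette. It has the usual layout of an Agrobacterium shuttle vector. A ColE1/pBR322-type origin with the bom mobilisation site supports replication in E. coli, and the pVS1 oriV, RepA and StaA functions support replication and stable maintenance in Agrobacterium. A kanamycin resistance gene (aphA-3) outside the T-DNA provides bacterial selection. Because the plasmid carries ccdB, a gyrase-poisoning toxin, it is propagated in a ccdB-tolerant strain.

Between the nopaline-type left and right border repeats, the T-DNA carries a plant selection cassette in which an enhanced CaMV 35S promoter drives the hygromycin phosphotransferase gene, ending in a CaMV poly(A) signal. The maize polyubiquitin (ZmUbi1) promoter is followed by roughly 2.4 kb of unannotated sequence and then the Arabidopsis HSP18.2 terminator. This position would fit the Cas12j2 coding sequence implied by the stated purpose, but the feature table does not label it. A separate region holds ccdA and ccdB fragments flanked by an attB2 site, a PDK intron fragment, a hammerhead ribozyme fragment and a NOS terminator. This region probably serves as a counter-selectable placeholder to be replaced by a guide RNA cassette, with ribozyme processing of the transcript, although the record does not describe the exact cloning scheme beyond noting Gibson assembly. The promoter driving this region is also not annotated.

The catalogue gives the backbone size as 16,893 bp, whereas the sequenced record is 15,471 nt. The record does not explain this discrepancy.
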