Features (pLannotate 1.2.2; 21 found; start..end, strand, type, name):
    554..1348    -  CDS            KanR: aminoglycoside phosphotransferase; aphA-3; confers resistance to kanamycin
   1773..1797    +  misc_feature   LB T-DNA repeat: left border repeat from nopaline C58 T-DNA
   1875..2049    -  polyA_signal   CaMV poly(A) signal: cauliflower mosaic virus polyadenylation signal
   2090..3100    -  CDS            HygR: aminoglycoside phosphotransferase from E. coli; aph(4)-Ia; confers resistance to hygromycin
   3139..3815    -  promoter       CaMV 35S promoter (enhanced): cauliflower mosaic virus 35S promoter with a duplicated enhancer region
   3895..4143    -  terminator     NOS terminator: nopaline synthase terminator and poly(A) signal
   4172..4196    +  protein_bind   attB2: mutant version of attB; recombination site for the Gateway® BP reaction BP Clonase™
   4291..4356    +  intron         PDK intron (fragment): pdk; modified pyruvate orthophosphate dikinase intron from Flaveria trinervia 3.0
   4447..4605    +  CDS            ccdA (fragment): CCDA_ECO57 - Also known as H, letA. Experimental evidence at protein level: Swiss-Prot protein existence level 1. Antitoxin component of a type II toxin-antitoxin (TA) system which inhibits the post-segregational killing (PSK) of plasmid-free cells, also referred to as a plasmid addiction system. Binds to and blocks the activity of CcdB; will also remove bound CcdB protein from the CcdB-GyrA complex by forming a CcdA-CcdB complex, a process termed rejuvenation. Functions as a transcriptional corepressor for the ccdAB operon, repression also requires CcdB (By similarity). From Escherichia coli
   4610..4692    +  CDS            ccdB (fragment): CcdB, a bacterial toxin that poisons DNA gyrase; ccdB; Plasmids containing the ccdB gene cannot be propagated in standard E. coli strains.
   4739..4762    -  misc_RNA       sTRSV HHRz (fragment): hammerhead ribozyme from the tobacco ringspot virus satellite RNA (Khvorova et al., 2003)
   6322..8319    +  promoter       Ubi promoter: maize polyubiquitin gene promoter
  10705..10953   +  terminator     HSP terminator: efficient transcription terminator from the Arabidopsis thaliana heat shock protein 18.2 gene (Nagaya et al., 2010)
  10974..10998   +  misc_feature   RB T-DNA repeat: right border repeat from nopaline C58 T-DNA
  11338..11739   +  CDS            Y4CG_SINFN (fragment): Protein inferred from homology: Swiss-Prot protein existence level 3. From Sinorhizobium fredii (strain NBRC 101917 / NGR234).
  12299..12928   +  CDS            pVS1 StaA: stability protein from the Pseudomonas plasmid pVS1 (Heeb et al., 2000)
  13357..14430   +  CDS            pVS1 RepA: replication protein from the Pseudomonas plasmid pVS1 (Heeb et al., 2000)
  14496..14690   +  rep_origin     pVS1 oriV: origin of replication for the Pseudomonas plasmid pVS1 (Heeb et al., 2000)
  14893..14932   +  CDS            rop (fragment): Rop protein, which maintains plasmids at low copy number; rop
  15024..15164   +  misc_feature   bom: basis of mobility region from pBR322
  15350..467     -  rep_origin     ori (across the origin): high-copy-number ColE1/pMB1/pBR322/pUC origin of replication
>Addgene plasmid #189829 | pGEL635 | addgene full sequence | sequence record 417425 | Addgene NGS Result
CTCCTGTTCCGACCCTGCCGCTTACCGGATACCTGTCCGCCTTTCTCCCTTCGGGAAGCGTGGCGCTTTC
TCATAGCTCACGCTGTAGGTATCTCAGTTCGGTGTAGGTCGTTCGCTCCAAGCTGGGCTGTGTGCACGAA
CCCCCCGTTCAGCCCGACCGCTGCGCCTTATCCGGTAACTATCGTCTTGAGTCCAACCCGGTAAGACACG
ACTTATCGCCACTGGCAGCAGCCACTGGTAACAGGATTAGCAGAGCGAGGTATGTAGGCGGTGCTACAGA
GTTCTTGAAGTGGTGGCCTAACTACGGCTACACTAGAAGGACAGTATTTGGTATCTGCGCTCTGCTGAAG
CCAGTTACCTTCGGAAAAAGAGTTGGTAGCTCTTGATCCGGCAAACAAACCACCGCTGGTAGCGGTGGTT
TTTTTGTTTGCAAGCAGCAGATTACGCGCAGAAAAAAAGGATCTCAAGAAGATCCTTTGATCTTTTCTAC
GGGGTCTGACGCTCAGTGGAACGAAAACTCACGTTAAGGGATTTTGGTCATGCATTCTAGGTACTAAAAC
AATTCATCCAGTAAAATATAATATTTTATTTTCTCCCAATCAGGCTTGATCCCCAGTAAGTCAAAAAATA
GCTCGACATACTGTTCTTCCCCGATATCCTCCCTGATCGACCGGACGCAGAAGGCAATGTCATACCACTT
GTCCGCCCTGCCGCTTCTCCCAAGATCAATAAAGCCACTTACTTTGCCATCTTTCACAAAGATGTTGCTG
TCTCCCAGGTCGCCGTGGGAAAAGACAAGTTCCTCTTCGGGCTTTTCCGTCTTTAAAAAATCATACAGCT
CGCGCGGATCTTTAAATGGAGTGTCTTCTTCCCAGTTTTCGCAATCCACATCGGCCAGATCGTTATTCAG
TAAGTAATCCAATTCGGCTAAGCGGCTGTCTAAGCTATTCGTATAGGGACAATCCGATATGTCGATGGAG
TGAAAGAGCCTGATGCACTCCGCATACAGCTCGATAATCTTTTCAGGGCTTTGTTCATCTTCATACTCTT
CCGAGCAAAGGACGCCATCGGCCTCACTCATGAGCAGATTGCTCCAGCCATCATGCCGTTCAAAGTGCAG
GACCTTTGGAACAGGCAGCTTTCCTTCCAGCCATAGCATCATGTCCTTTTCCCGTTCCACATCATAGGTG
GTCCCTTTATACCGGCTGTCCGTCATTTTTAAATATAGGTTTTCATTTTCTCCCACCAGCTTATATACCT
TAGCAGGAGACATTCCTTCCGTATCTTTTACGCAGCGGTATTTTTCGATCAGTTTTTTCAATTCCGGTGA
TATTCTCATTTTAGCCATTTATTATTTCCTTCCTCTTTTCTACAGTATTTAAAGATACCCCAAGAAGCTA
ATTATAACAAGACGAACTCCAATTCACTGTTCCTTGCATTCTAAAACCTTAAATACCAGAAAACAGCTTT
TTCAAAGTTGTTTTCAAAGTTGGCGTATAACATAGTATCGACGGAGCCGATTTTGAAACCGCGGTGATCA
CAGGCAGCAACGCTCTGTCATCGTTACAATCAACATGCTACCCTCCGCGAGATCATCCGTGTTTCAAACC
CGGCAGCTTAGTTGCCGTTCTTCCGAATAGCATCGGTAACATGAGCAAAGTCTGCCGCCTTACAACGGCT
CTCCCGCTGACGCCGTCCCGGACTGATGGGCTGCCTGTATCGAGTGGTGATTTTGTGCCGAGCTGCCGGT
CGGGGAGCTGTTGGCTGGCTGGTGGCAGGATATATTGTGGTGTAAACAAATTGACGCTTAGACAACTTAA
TAACACATTGCGGACGTTTTTAATGTACTGAATTAACGCCGAATTAATTCGGGGGATCTGGATTTTAGTA
CTGGATTTTGGTTTTAGGAATTAGAAATTTTATTGATAGAAGTATTTTACAAATACAAATACATACTAAG
GGTTTCTTATATGCTCAACACATGAGCGAAACCCTATAGGAACCCTAATTCCCTTATCTGGGAACTACTC
ACACATTATTATGGAGAAAATAGAGCTTGTCGATCGTTAATTAATCACCTCCAAGATCCCGGACGAGTGC
TGGGGCGTCGGTTTCCACTATCGGCGAGTACTTCTACACAGCCATCGGTCCAGACGGCCGCGCTTCTGCG
GGCGATTTGTGTACGCCCGACAGTCCCGGCTCCGGATCGGACGATTGCGTCGCATCGACCCTGCGCCCAA
GCTGCATCATCGAAATTGCCGTCAACCAAGCTCTGATAGAGTTGGTCAAGACCAATGCGGAGCATATACG
CCCGGAGCCGCGGCGATCCTGCAAGCTCCGGATGCCTCCGCTCGAAGTAGCGCGTCTGCTGCTCCATACA
AGCCAACCACGGCCTCCAGAAGAAGATGTTGGCGACCTCGTATTGGGAATCCCCGAACATCGCCTCGCTC
CAGTCAATGACCGCTGTTATGCGGCCATTGTCCGTCAGGACATTGTTGGAGCCGAAATCCGCGTGCACGA
GGTGCCGGACTTCGGGGCAGTCCTCGGCCCAAAGCATCAGCTCATCGAGAGCCTGCGCGACGGACGCACT
GACGGTGTCGTCCATCACAGTTTGCCAGTGATACACATGGGGATCAGCAATCGCGCATATGAAATCACGC
CATGTAGTGTATTGACCGATTCCTTGCGGTCCGAATGGGCCGAACCCGCTCGTCTGGCTAAGATCGGCCG
CAGCGATCGCATCCATGGCCTCCGCGACCGGCTGCAGAACAGCGGGCAGTTCGGTTTCAGGCAGGTCTTG
CAACGTGACACCCTGTGCACGGCGGGAGATGCAATAGGTCAGGCTCTCGCTGAATTCCCCAATGTCAAGC
ACTTCCGGAATCGGGAGCGCGGCCGATGCAAAGTGCCGATAAACATAACGATCTTTGTAGAAACCATCGG
CGCAGCTATTTACCCGCAGGACATATCCACGCCCTCCTACATCGAAGCTGAAAGCACGAGATTCTTCGCC
CTCCGAGAGCTGCATCAGGTCGGACACGCTGTCGAACTTTTCGATCAGAAACTTCTCGACAGACGTCGCG
GTGAGTTCAGGCTTTTTCATCCTAGGAGAGATAGATTTGTAGAGAGAGACTGGTGATTTCAGCGTGTCCT
CTCCAAATGAAATGAACTTCCTTATATAGAGGAAGGGTCTTGCGAAGGATAGTGGGATTGTGCGTCATCC
CTTACGTCAGTGGAGATATCACATCAATCCACTTGCTTTGAAGACGTGGTTGGAACGTCTTCTTTTTCCA
CGATGCTCCTCGTGGGTGGGGGTCCATCTTTGGGACCACTGTCGGCAGAGGCATCTTGAACGATAGCCTT
TCCTTTATCGCAATGATGGCATTTGTAGGTGCCACCTTCCTTTTCTACTGTCCTTTTGATGAAGTGACAG
ATAGCTGGGCAATGGAATCCGAGGAGGTTTCCCGATATTACCCTTTGTTGAAAAGTCTCAATAGCCCTTT
GGTCTTCTGAGACTGTATCTTTGATATTCTTGGAGTAGACGAGAGTGTCGTGCTCCACCATGTTCACATC
AATCCACTTGCTTTGAAGACGTGGTTGGAACGTCTTCTTTTTCCACGATGCTCCTCGTGGGTGGGGGTCC
ATCTTTGGGACCACTGTCGGCAGAGGCATCTTGAACGATAGCCTTTCCTTTATCGCAATGATGGCATTTG
TAGGTGCCACCTTCCTTTTCTACTGTCCTTTTGATGAAGTGACAGATAGCTGGGCAATGGAATCCGAGGA
GGTTTCCCGATATTACCCTTTGTTGAAAAGTCTCAATAGCCCTTTGGTCTTCTGAGACTGTATCTTTGAT
ATTCTTGGAGTAGACGAGAGTGTCGTGCTCCACCATGGGACTAGTAGTAACATAGATGACACCGCGCGCG
ATAATTTATCCTAGTTTGCGCGCTATATTTTGTTTTCTATCGCGTATTAAATGTATAATTGCGGGACTCT
AATCATAAAAACCCATCTCATAAATAACGTCATGCATTACATGTTAATTATTACATGCTTAACGTAATTC
AACAGAAATTATATGATAATCATCGCAAGACCGGCAACAGGATTCAATCTTAAGAAACTTTATTGCCAAA
TGTTTGAACGATCGGGGAAATTCGAATTAAGGAATTATCGAACCACTTTGTACAAGAAAGCTGGGTCGAA
TTCCGGCCGGGTACCGTCCCATTCGCCATGCCGAAGCATGTTGCCCAGCCGGCGCCAGCGAGGAGGCTGG
GACCATGCCGGCCTGAGACCAAGCCAGATAACAGTATGCGTATTTGCGCGCTGATTTTTGCGGTATAAGA
ATATATACTGATATGTATACCCGAAGTATGTCAAAAAGAGGTATGCTATGAAGCAGCGTATTACAGTGAC
AGTTGACAGCGACAGCTATCAGTTGCTCAAGGCATATATGATGTCAATATCTCCGGTCTGGTAAGCACAA
CCATGCAGAATGAAGCCCGTCGTCTGCGTGCCGAACGCTGGAAAGCGGAAAATCAGGAAGGGATGGCTGA
GGTCGCCCGGTTTATTGAAATGAACGGCTCTTTTGCTGACGAGAACAGGGGCTGGTGAAATGCAGTTTAA
GGTTTACACCTATAAAAGAGAGAGCCGTTATCGTCTGTTTGTGGATGTACAGAGTGATATTATTGACACG
CCCGGTCTCCGTCCCCTCGTGAGGGGCAATCGTTGGACGAGCTTACTCGTTTCGTCCTCACGGACTCATC
AGCAACGAGGATCCGATCTGGATCTGCACACACAATTACCGAAGCATGGTCAGCAACTATGAACATGAAA
TTATAACAATACCAAGCAAGTACAGCAGAAATCAGTCAATCAAATTATTCCAATATGTTAGATACACGAT
CTAAACCACAATAACATCAGTGTACCTATCAACACCAACAGTGACCTAACAAAATAGAGAGACGCACCGT
GCTCGAGTTCACAAAAATAATCTGCAGGTCTATGAACTACTAGAATTCCATCGGCAAACTGATTCAATAA
CTACTAGCACTATCCCGAGAGCACATAAGGCAGGTTAATTAACATAGGCTAGAATTTACAGGTGCAACAG
TTGATAAGATAGGCATAAGCAAGTAAAATATCCTGAAAGCTATGCTATGTAATCACTAATCAACAAGACG
CAGCCCTTAGATTAAACATGAACAGAGTAGAATCTATGCAACTAGAGGGACTGAATCAAAAACAACCTAA
GCAAAATATACCTGAAGCTGCTACTTGGATCAACGAGAAAAACAGAGACTAAATCCTACTGATTGAACAG
ATCGGAACAAATCACAACCCTAGCACAGTTCTACTTCTAGATCCGAACCAATAAATACTTGGACCACGAA
CAGCATCGCTCATAATCACAGATCCAGCATACCACGCGAACCCCATCTAACCCTGTTCAAATCTACCACA
GATCGCAAAACGGAGACTAACAACAACATCTCACAATCACGAACAGGCCGGGAAATCAAATCAAACGCGA
GGAACGGAGAGGATCAGAAAATCGCATACCTTGAGAAGGCGATTCGACGCTTCGCTTCGAGGGGAGATTT
TTTTTTCTCTGCGATTTTGGGGATTCGATTGATGGAGGAAGAGGCGAGGAGGGGGTGGGGTATTTATAGG
TGGGGAGGGGGGGACTCGTGAGTGGGCCCAGGGGTGCGGTGGGTGGGGCCCAGTGAGAATATAGACAAAT
AAAGAGAGGGAGAGGCGGTTTGGGGAGTCCGTCCCCACCACGCAAACGCGAGAAGGAAAGAAAGGAACGG
AAAGGGGGCGGGTCCAGACGGCGCCGCGGAGATATCGAGGAGGTGGAAAGCTGATGCCGTTTGCTCACGG
CGGGGTTGGTGGCCGTTAACACGCAGCGAAGCGGCGTTACTGCCGTGTACGTTTTGTGACCTTTCGAAAG
AGAGCCCCAGCCCAAGAAAGGCTGGCCAGGTTTTTTTGTACTGTGTACGATTACGACGGAAGAAAACATA
CTCGTTGTTTTGTATTGGTAGATACTGGGCCGTAGTAAAATTAGAATCAGTTGTTAATTGGTTATTATAT
ATACCATCTTAAGCTACCAAAATTAATAAAGTTGTGATGGCTATGGTATATTTTGGTAGTGAATTATATT
GATTTGGTATATATTAGAATCAATCCAACCACAACACAACCAAAAATACCTGAAGCTCAATATTGATGGT
GCTTTTCGACTATCTAGCAAATGTGGTGAATGGGGCTTTATAATTGAAGCAGCCCAGGATGCACTTTGTG
CAGAGACTGATGTGGGCGCGCCTGCAGTGCAGCGTGACCCGGTCGTGCCCCTCTCTTGAGATAAGGTGAG
CATTGCATGTCTAAGTTATAAAAAATTACCACATATTTTTTTTGTCACACTTGTTTGAAGTGCAGTTTAT
CTATCTTTATACATATATTTAAACTTTACTCTACGAATAATATAATCTATAGTACTACAATAATATCAGT
GTTTTAGAGAATCATATAAATGAACAGTTAGACATGGTCTAAAGGACAATTGAGTATTTTGACAACAGGA
CTCTACAGTTTTATCTTTTTAGTGTGCATGTGTTCTCCTTTTTTTTTGCAAATAGCTTCACCTATATAAT
ACTTCATCCATTTTATTAGTACATCCATTTAGGGTTTAGGGTTAATGGTTTTTATAGACTAATTTTTTTA
GTACATCTATTTTATTCTATTTTAGCCTCTAAATTAAGAAAACTAAAACTCTATTTTAGTTTTTTTATTT
AATAATTTAGATATAAAATAGAATAAAATAAAGTGACTAAAAATTAAACAAATACCCTTTAAGAAATTAA
AAAAACTAAGGAAACATTTTTCTTGTTTCGAGTAGATAATGCCAGCCTGTTAAACGCCGTCGACGAGTCT
AACGGACACCAACCAGCGAACCAGCAGCGTCGCGTCGGGCCAAGCGAAGCAGACGGCACGGCATCTCTGT
CGCTGCCTCTGGACCCCTCTCGAGAGTTCCGCTCCACCGTTGGACTTGCTCCGCTGTCGGCATCCAGAAA
TTGCGTGGCGGAGCGGCAGACGTGAGCCGGCACGGCAGGCGGCCTCCTCCTCCTCTCACGGCACCGGCAG
CTACGGGGGATTCCTTTCCCACCGCTCCTTCGCTTTCCCTTCCTCGCCCGCCGTAATAAATAGACACCCC
CTCCACACCCTCTTTCCCCAACCTCGTGTTGTTCGGAGCGCACACACACACAACCAGAACTCCCCCAAAT
CCACCCGTCGGCACCTCCGCTTCAAGGTACGCCGCTCGTCCTCCCCCCCCCCCCTCTCTACCTTCTCAAG
ATCGGCGTTCCGGTCCATGGTTAGGGCCCGGTAGTTCTACTTCTGTTCATGTTTGTGTTAGATCCGTGTT
TGTGTTAGATCCGTGCTACTAGCGTTCGTACACGGATGCGACCTGTACGTCAGACACGTTCTGATTGCTA
ACTTGCCAGTGTTTCTCTTTGGGGAATCCTGGGATGGCTCTAGCCGTTCCGCAGACGGGATCGATTTCAT
GATTTTTTTTGTTTCGTTGCATAGGGTTTGGTTTGCCCTTTTCCTTTATTTCAATATATGCCGTGCACTT
GTTTGTCGGGTCATCTTTTCATGCTTTTTTTTGTCTTGGTTGTGATGATGTGGTCTGGTTGGGCGGTCGT
TCAAGATCGGAGTAGAATTAATTCTGTTTCAAACTACCTGGTGGATTTATTAATTTTGGATCTGTATGTG
TGTGCCATACATATTCATAGTTACGAATTGAAGATGATGGATGGAAATATCGATCTAGGATAGGTATACA
TGTTGATGCGGGTTTTACTGATGCATATACAGAGATGCTTTTTGTTCGCTTGGTTGTGATGATGTGGTGT
GGTTGGGCGGTCGTTCATTCGTTCAAGATCGGAGTAGAATACTGTTTCAAACTACCTGGTGTATTTATTA
ATTTTGGAACTGTATGTGTGTGTCATACATCTTCATAGTTACGAGTTTAAGATGGATGGAAATATCGATC
TAGGATAGGTATACATGTTGATGTGGGTTTTACTGATGCATATACATGATGGCATATGCAGCATCTATTC
ATATGCTCTAACCTTGAGTACCTATCTATTATAATAAACAAGTATGTTTTATAATTATTTTGATCTTGAT
ATACTTGGATGATGGCATATGCAGCAGCTATATGTGGATTTTTTTAGCCCTGCCTTCATACGCTATTTAT
TTGCTTGGTACTGTTTCTTTTGTCGATGCTCACCCTGTTGTTTGGTGTTACTTCTGCAGCCTGCAGGATG
GCTCCTAAGAAGAAGCGGAAGGTTGGTATTCACGGGGTGCCTGCGGCTCCTAAACCGGCTGTCGAAAGCG
AATTCTCTAAAGTGTTGAAAAAGCACTTCCCTGGCGAGAGATTCAGATCATCCTACATGAAAAGAGGGGG
GAAGATTCTGGCGGCTCAAGGAGAGGAAGCCGTCGTGGCATATCTCCAGGGCAAATCCGAGGAGGAACCA
CCGAACTTTCAACCTCCAGCAAAGTGCCATGTGGTCACGAAGTCCCGGGATTTTGCGGAGTGGCCAATCA
TGAAGGCAAGTGAAGCCATACAGCGCTATATCTACGCCCTTAGCACTACTGAAAGAGCGGCGTGTAAGCC
TGGAAAATCCTCTGAGTCGCACGCGGCATGGTTTGCTGCTACAGGGGTGTCTAATCATGGATATAGCCAT
GTTCAGGGTCTTAACCTGATCTTTGACCATACACTGGGACGCTACGATGGGGTGTTGAAGAAGGTTCAAC
TGAGGAATGAAAAAGCAAGAGCGCGCCTTGAGAGCATCAACGCGAGCCGCGCTGACGAAGGACTCCCGGA
AATCAAGGCAGAAGAAGAAGAAGTTGCAACGAATGAGACGGGACACTTGCTGCAGCCACCCGGAATAAAC
CCTTCCTTTTATGTTTATCAGACTATCAGCCCTCAGGCTTATCGCCCCCGCGATGAGATCGTCCTTCCGC
CTGAGTACGCTGGCTACGTTAGGGACCCAAACGCGCCTATACCGTTGGGCGTCGTTAGGAATAGATGCGA
TATACAGAAAGGCTGCCCAGGGTATATACCCGAGTGGCAGCGCGAGGCTGGGACTGCGATATCACCTAAA
ACCGGCAAAGCCGTTACGGTGCCGGGATTGAGTCCTAAAAAAAATAAGAGAATGAGGAGGTATTGGCGGT
CAGAGAAGGAGAAGGCCCAAGATGCACTCCTTGTCACCGTGAGGATAGGCACGGATTGGGTCGTCATTGA
CGTTAGAGGGCTTTTGAGGAACGCACGGTGGAGGACTATTGCGCCGAAGGACATTAGTCTGAACGCGCTT
CTCGATCTGTTCACTGGCGACCCAGTTATTGATGTGAGGCGGAACATAGTCACCTTTACTTATACTCTGG
ACGCATGCGGAACATACGCTCGCAAGTGGACCCTGAAAGGAAAGCAGACTAAGGCCACACTGGATAAGTT
GACAGCCACGCAGACAGTCGCTTTGGTGGCCATAGACCTTGGGCAAACCAACCCAATTAGTGCCGGGATC
AGCAGGGTTACTCAGGAGAATGGTGCACTTCAGTGCGAGCCTCTCGATCGCTTTACACTCCCCGATGATC
TTCTTAAAGACATCAGTGCCTACAGAATCGCCTGGGACCGGAACGAGGAGGAACTCCGCGCTCGCAGTGT
TGAAGCCTTGCCAGAAGCACAGCAGGCTGAGGTTAGGGCACTGGATGGCGTTTCTAAAGAGACTGCCAGA
ACTCAATTGTGTGCTGATTTTGGGCTTGATCCTAAGAGACTCCCTTGGGATAAAATGTCGTCGAATACTA
CCTTCATCTCCGAGGCCCTGCTTAGTAACAGCGTTAGTCGCGACCAAGTCTTTTTCACACCCGCCCCGAA
AAAAGGCGCGAAAAAGAAAGCTCCGGTGGAAGTTATGAGGAAAGACCGCACATGGGCACGCGCTTACAAA
CCGAGACTGTCAGTTGAAGCGCAGAAATTGAAGAACGAAGCACTTTGGGCCTTGAAGCGGACATCTCCAG
AGTATCTTAAACTCTCCAGGAGAAAGGAAGAACTCTGTAGAAGGTCGATTAATTACGTTATAGAGAAGAC
ACGCCGGAGGACTCAGTGTCAAATTGTTATTCCGGTCATCGAAGACCTCAATGTTCGCTTCTTTCATGGT
TCTGGAAAGCGGTTGCCCGGATGGGACAATTTCTTTACAGCTAAAAAAGAAAACCGCTGGTTCATACAAG
GATTGCACAAGGCCTTTAGTGATCTCCGGACGCATCGCTCCTTTTATGTCTTCGAGGTGAGGCCGGAAAG
AACGTCCATCACATGCCCAAAGTGTGGACATTGTGAAGTCGGGAACCGGGACGGTGAGGCCTTTCAATGC
CTTTCGTGCGGGAAGACCTGTAATGCGGATCTTGATGTGGCTACGCATAATCTCACTCAGGTGGCTCTCA
CAGGCAAAACAATGCCGAAGAGAGAGGAACCTAGGGATGCACAAGGGACGGCCCCGGCCAGAAAAACGAA
GAAGGCTAGCAAGTCCAAGGCGCCGCCGGCGGAGAGGGAGGATCAGACTCCAGCCCAGGAACCATCCCAA
ACAAGTAAGCGTCCTGCTGCCACCAAAAAGGCCGGACAGGCTAAGAAAAAGAAGTGATCTAGAATATGAA
GATGAAGATGAAATATTTGGTGTGTCAAATAAAAAGCTTGTGTGCTTAAGTTTGTGTTTTTTTCTTGGCT
TGTTGTGTTATGAATTTGTGGCTTTTTCTAATATTAAATGAATGTAAGATCACATTATAATGAATAAACA
AATGTTTCTATAATCCATTGTGAATGTTTTGTTGGATCTCTTCTGCAGCATATAACTACTGTATGTGCTA
TGGTATGGACTATGGAATATGATTAAAGATAAGGAGCTCAAACTATCAGTGTTTGACAGGATATATTGGC
GGGTAAACCTAAGAGAAAAGAGCGTTTATTAGAATAATCGGATATTTAAAAGGGCGTGAAAAGGTTTATC
CGTTCGTCCATTTGTATGTGCATGCCAACCACAGGGTTCCCCTCGGGATCAAAGTACTTTGATCCAACCC
CTCCGCTGCTATAGTGCAGTCGGCTTCTGACGTTCAGTGCAGCCGTCTTCTGAAAACGACATGTCGCACA
AGTCCTAAGTTACGCGACAGGCTGCCGCCCTGCCCTTTTCCTGGCGTTTTCTTGTCGCGTGTTTTAGTCG
CATAAAGTAGAATACTTGCGACTAGAACCGGAGACATTACGCCATGAACAAGAGCGCCGCCGCTGGCCTG
CTGGGCTATGCCCGCGTCAGCACCGACGACCAGGACTTGACCAACCAACGGGCCGAACTGCACGCGGCCG
GCTGCACCAAGCTGTTTTCCGAGAAGATCACCGGCACCAGGCGCGACCGCCCGGAGCTGGCCAGGATGCT
TGACCACCTACGCCCTGGCGACGTTGTGACAGTGACCAGGCTAGACCGCCTGGCCCGCAGCACCCGCGAC
CTACTGGACATTGCCGAGCGCATCCAGGAGGCCGGCGCGGGCCTGCGTAGCCTGGCAGAGCCGTGGGCCG
ACACCACCACGCCGGCCGGCCGCATGGTGTTGACCGTGTTCGCCGGCATTGCCGAGTTCGAGCGTTCCCT
AATCATCGACCGCACCCGGAGCGGGCGCGAGGCCGCCAAGGCCCGAGGCGTGAAGTTTGGCCCCCGCCCT
ACCCTCACCCCGGCACAGATCGCGCACGCCCGCGAGCTGATCGACCAGGAAGGCCGCACCGTGAAAGAGG
CGGCTGCACTGCTTGGCGTGCATCGCTCGACCCTGTACCGCGCACTTGAGCGCAGCGAGGAAGTGACGCC
CACCGAGGCCAGGCGGCGCGGTGCCTTCCGTGAGGACGCATTGACCGAGGCCGACGCCCTGGCGGCCGCC
GAGAATGAACGCCAAGAGGAACAAGCATGAAACCGCACCAGGACGGCCAGGACGAACCGTTTTTCATTAC
CGAAGAGATCGAGGCGGAGATGATCGCGGCCGGGTACGTGTTCGAGCCGCCCGCGCACGGCTCAACCGTG
CGGCTGCATGAAATCCTGGCCGGTTTGTCTGATGCCAAGCTGGCGGCCTGGCCGGCCAGCTTGGCCGCTG
AAGAAACCGAGCGCCGCCGTCTAAAAAGGTGATGTGTATTTGAGTAAAACAGCTTGCGTCATGCGGTCGC
TGCGTATATGATGCGATGAGTAAATAAACAAATACGCAAGGGGAACGCATGAAGGTTATCGCTGTACTTA
ACCAGAAAGGCGGGTCAGGCAAGACGACCATCGCAACCCATCTAGCCCGCGCCCTGCAACTCGCCGGGGC
CGATGTTCTGTTAGTCGATTCCGATCCCCAGGGCAGTGCCCGCGATTGGGCGGCCGTGCGGGAAGATCAA
CCGCTAACCGTTGTCGGCATCGACCGCCCGACGATTGACCGCGACGTGAAGGCCATCGGCCGGCGCGACT
TCGTAGTGATCGACGGAGCGCCCCAGGCGGCGGACTTGGCTGTGTCCGCGATCAAGGCAGCCGACTTCGT
GCTGATTCCGGTGCAGCCAAGCCCTTACGACATATGGGCCACCGCCGACCTGGTGGAGCTGGTTAAGCAG
CGCATTGAGGTCACGGATGGAAGGCTACAAGCGGCCTTTGTCGTGTCGCGGGCGATCAAAGGCACGCGCA
TCGGCGGTGAGGTTGCCGAGGCGCTGGCCGGGTACGAGCTGCCCATTCTTGAGTCCCGTATCACGCAGCG
CGTGAGCTACCCAGGCACTGCCGCCGCCGGCACAACCGTTCTTGAATCAGAACCCGAGGGCGACGCTGCC
CGCGAGGTCCAGGCGCTGGCCGCTGAAATTAAATCAAAACTCATTTGAGTTAATGAGGTAAAGAGAAAAT
GAGCAAAAGCACAAACACGCTAAGTGCCGGCCGTCCGAGCGCACGCAGCAGCAAGGCTGCAACGTTGGCC
AGCCTGGCAGACACGCCAGCCATGAAGCGGGTCAACTTTCAGTTGCCGGCGGAGGATCACACCAAGCTGA
AGATGTACGCGGTACGCCAAGGCAAGACCATTACCGAGCTGCTATCTGAATACATCGCGCAGCTACCAGA
GTAAATGAGCAAATGAATAAATGAGTAGATGAATTTTAGCGGCTAAAGGAGGCGGCATGGAAAATCAAGA
ACAACCAGGCACCGACGCCGTGGAATGCCCCATGTGTGGAGGAACGGGCGGTTGGCCAGGCGTAAGCGGC
TGGGTTGCCTGCCGGCCCTGCAATGGCACTGGAACCCCCAAGCCCGAGGAATCGGCGTGAGCGGTCGCAA
ACCATCCGGCCCGGTACAAATCGGCGCGGCGCTGGGTGATGACCTGGTGGAGAAGTTGAAGGCCGCGCAG
GCCGCCCAGCGGCAACGCATCGAGGCAGAAGCACGCCCCGGTGAATCGTGGCAAGCGGCCGCTGATCGAA
TCCGCAAAGAATCCCGGCAACCGCCGGCAGCCGGTGCGCCGTCGATTAGGAAGCCGCCCAAGGGCGACGA
GCAACCAGATTTTTTCGTTCCGATGCTCTATGACGTGGGCACCCGCGATAGTCGCAGCATCATGGACGTG
GCCGTTTTCCGTCTGTCGAAGCGTGACCGACGAGCTGGCGAGGTGATCCGCTACGAGCTTCCAGACGGGC
ACGTAGAGGTTTCCGCAGGGCCGGCCGGCATGGCCAGTGTGTGGGATTACGACCTGGTACTGATGGCGGT
TTCCCATCTAACCGAATCCATGAACCGATACCGGGAAGGGAAGGGAGACAAGCCCGGCCGCGTGTTCCGT
CCACACGTTGCGGACGTACTCAAGTTCTGCCGGCGAGCCGATGGCGGAAAGCAGAAAGACGACCTGGTAG
AAACCTGCATTCGGTTAAACACCACGCACGTTGCCATGCAGCGTACGAAGAAGGCCAAGAACGGCCGCCT
GGTGACGGTATCCGAGGGTGAAGCCTTGATTAGCCGCTACAAGATCGTAAAGAGCGAAACCGGGCGGCCG
GAGTACATCGAGATCGAGCTAGCTGATTGGATGTACCGCGAGATCACAGAAGGCAAGAACCCGGACGTGC
TGACGGTTCACCCCGATTACTTTTTGATCGATCCCGGCATCGGCCGTTTTCTCTACCGCCTGGCACGCCG
CGCCGCAGGCAAGGCAGAAGCCAGATGGTTGTTCAAGACGATCTACGAACGCAGTGGCAGCGCCGGAGAG
TTCAAGAAGTTCTGTTTCACCGTGCGCAAGCTGATCGGGTCAAATGACCTGCCGGAGTACGATTTGAAGG
AGGAGGCGGGGCAGGCTGGCCCGATCCTAGTCATGCGCTACCGCAACCTGATCGAGGGCGAAGCATCCGC
CGGTTCCTAATGTACGGAGCAGATGCTAGGGCAAATTGCCCTAGCAGGGGAAAAAGGTCGAAAAGGCCTC
TTTCCTGTGGATAGCACGTACATTGGGAACCCAAAGCCGTACATTGGGAACCGGAACCCGTACATTGGGA
ACCCAAAGCCGTACATTGGGAACCGGTCACACATGTAAGTGACTGATATAAAAGAGAAAAAAGGCGATTT
TTCCGCCTAAAACTCTTTAAAACTTATTAAAACTCTTAAAACCCGCCTGGCCTGTGCATAACTGTCTGGC
CAGCGCACAGCCGAAGAGCTGCAAAAAGCGCCTACCCTTCGGTCGCTGCGCTCCCTACGCCCCGCCGCTT
CGCGTCGGCCTATCGCGGCCGCTGGCCGCTCAAAAATGGCTGGCCTACGGCCAGGCAATCTACCAGGGCG
CGGACAAGCCGCGCCGTCGCCACTCGACCGCCGGCGCCCACATCAAGGCACCCTGCCTCGCGCGTTTCGG
TGATGACGGTGAAAACCTCTGACACATGCAGCTCCCGGAAACGGTCACAGCTTGTCTGTAAGCGGATGCC
GGGAGCAGACAAGCGCGTCAGCGGGTGTTGGCGGGTGTCGGGGCGCAGCCATGACCCAGTCACGTAGCGA
TAGCGGAGTGTATACTGGCTTAACTATGCGGCATCAGAGCAGATTGTACTGAGAGTGCACCATATGCGGT
GTGAAATACCGCACAGATGCGTAAGGAGAAAATACCGCATCAGGCGCTCTTCCGCTTCCTCGCTCACTGA
CTCGCTGCGCTCGGTCGTTCGGCTGCGGCGAGCGGTATCAGCTCACTCAAAGGCGGTAATACGGTTATCC
ACAGAATCAGGGGATAACGCAGGAAAGAACATGTGAGCAAAAGGCCAGCAAAAGGCCAGGAACCGTAAAA
AGGCCGCGTTGCTGGCGTTTTTCCATAGGCTCCGCCCCCCTGACGAGCATCACAAAAATCGACGCTCAAG
TCAGAGGTGGCGAAACCCGACAGGACTATAAAGATACCAGGCGTTTCCCCCTGGAAGCTCCCTCGTGCGC
T
